>Addgene plasmid #112688 | gRNA[Sxl].1026B | addgene full sequence | sequence record 232707 | Addgene NGS Result
[124 nt withheld, positions 1-124]
C
[91 nt withheld, positions 126-216]
A
[49 nt withheld, positions 218-266]
CCTTTGACGTTGGAGTCCACGTTCTTT
[37 nt withheld, positions 294-330]
ACCCTATCTCGGTCTATTCTTTTGATTTATAAGGGATTTTGCCGATTTCGGCCTATTGGTTAAAAAATGA
GCTGATTTAACAAAAATTTAACGCGAATTTTAACAAAATATTAACGCTTACAATTTAGGTKCGCCATTCA
GGCTGCGCAACTGTTGGGAAGGGCGATCGGTGCGGGCCTCTTCGCTATTACGCCAGCTGGCGAAAGGGGG
ATGTGCTGCAAGGCGATTAAGTTGGGTAACGCCAGGGTTTTCCCAGTCACGACGTTGTAAAACGACGGCC
AGTGAATTGTAATACGACTCACTATAGGGCGAATTGGGTACGTACCGGGCCCCTAGTATGTATGTAAGTT
AATAAAACCCATTTTTGCGGAAAGTAGATAAAAAAAACATTTTTTTTTTTTACTGCACTGGATATCATTG
AACTTATCTGATCAGTTTTAAATTTACTTCGATCCAAGGGTATTTGATGTACCAGGTTCTTTCGATTACC
TCTCACTCAAAATGACATTCCACTCAAAGTCAGCGCTGTTTGCCTCCTTCTCTGTCCACAGAAATATCGC
CGTCTCTTTCGCCGCTGCGTCCGCTATCTCTTTCGCCACCGTTTGTAGCGTTACGTAGCGTCAATGTCCG
CCTTCAGTTGCATTTTGTCAGCGGTTTCGTGACGAAGCTCCAAGCGGTTTACGCCATCAATTAAACACAA
AGTGCTGTGCCAAAACTCCTCTCGCTTCTTATTTTTGTTTGTTTTTTGAGTGATTGGGGTGGTGATTGGT
TTTGGGTGGGTAAGCAGGGGAAAGTGTGAAAAATCCCGGCAATGGGCCAAGAGGATCAGGAGCTATTAAT
TCGCGGAGGCAGCAAACACCCATCTGCCGAGCATCTGAACAATGTGAGTAGTACATGTGCATACATCTTA
AGTTCACTTGATCTATAGGAACTGCGATTGCAACATCAAATTGTCTGCGGCGTGAGAACTGCGACCCACA
AAAATCCCAAACCGCAATTGCACAAACAAATAGTGACACGAAACAGATTATTCTGGTAGCTGTTCTCGCT
ATATAAGACAATTTTTGAGATCATATCATGATCAAGACATCTAAAGGCATTCATTTTCGACTATATTCTT
TTTTACAAAAAATATAACAACCAGATATTTTAAGCTGATCCTAGATGCACAAAAAATAAATAAAAGTATA
AACCTACTTCGTAGGATACTTCGGGGTACTTTTTGTTCGGGGTTAGATGAGCATAACGCTTGTAGTTGAT
ATTTGAGATCCCCTATCATTGCAGGGTGACAGCGGAGCGGCTTCGCAGAGCTGCATTAACCAGGGCTTCG
GGCAGGCCAAAAACTACGGCACGCTCCGGCCACCCAGTCCGCCGGAGGACTCCGGTTCAGGGAGCGGCCA
ACTAGCCGAGAACCTCACCTATGCCTGGCACAATATGGACATCTTTGGGGCGGTCAATCAGCCGGGCTCC
GGATGGCGGCAGCTGGTCAACCGGACACGCGGACTATTCTGCAACGAGCGACACATACCGGCGCCCAGGA
AACATTTGCTCAAGAACGGTGAGTTTCTATTCGCAGTCGGCTGATCTGTGTGAAATCTTAATAAAGGGTC
CAATTACCAATTTGAAACTCAGTTTGCGGCGTGGCCTATCCGGGCGAACTTTTGGCCGTGATGGGCAGTT
CCGGTGCCGGAAAGACGACCCTGCTGAATGCCCTTGCCTTTCGATCGCCGCAGGGCATCCAAGTATCGCC
ATCCGGGATGCGACTGCTCAATGGCCAACCTGTGGACGCCAAGGAGATGCAGGCCAGGTGCGCCTATGTC
CAGCAGGATGACCTCTTTATCGGCTCCCTAACGGCCAGGGAACACCTGATTTTCCAAGCCATGGTGCGGA
TGCCACGACATCTGACCTATCGGCAGCGAGTGGCCCGCGTGGATCAGGTGATCCAGGAGCTTTCGCTCAG
CAAATGTCAGCACACGATCATCGGTGTGCCCGGCAGGGTGAAAGGTCTGTCCGGCGGAGAAAGGAAGCGT
CTGGCATTCGCCTCCGAGGCTCTAACCGATCCGCCGCTTCTGATCTGCGATGAGCCCACCTCCGGACTGG
ACTCCTTTACCGCCCACAGCGTCGTCCAGGTGCTGAAGAAGCTGTCGCAGAAGGGCAAGACCGTCATCCT
GACCATTCATCAGCCGTCTTCCGAGCTGTTTGAGCTCTTTGACAAGATCCTTCTGATGGCCGAGGGCAGG
GTAGCTTTCTTGGGCACTCCCAGCGAAGCCGTCGACTTCTTTTCCTAGTGAGTTCGATGTGTTTATTAAG
GGTATCTAGTATTACATAACATCTCAACTCCTATCCAGCGTGGGTGCCCAGTGTCCTACCAACTACAATC
CGGCGGACTTTTACGTACAGGTGTTGGCCGTTGTGCCCGGACGGGAGATCGAGTCCCGTGATCGGATCGC
CAAGATATGCGACAATTTTGCCATTAGCAAAGTAGCCCGGGATATGGAGCAGTTGTTGGCCACCAAAAAT
CTGGAGAAGCCACTGGAGCAGCCGGAGAATGGGTACACCTACAAGGCCACCTGGTTCATGCAGTTCCGGG
CGGTCCTGTGGCGATCCTGGCTGTCGGTGCTCAAGGAACCACTCCTCGTAAAAGTGCGACTTATTCAGAC
AACGGTGAGTGGTTCCAGTGGAAACAAATGATATAACGCTTACAATTCTTGGAAACAAATTCGCTAGATT
TTAGATAGAATTGCCTGATTCCACACCCTTCTTAGTTTTTTTCAATGAGATGTATAGTTTATAGTTTTGC
AGAAGATAAATAAATTTCATTTAACTCGCGAATATTAATGAGATGCGAGTAACATTTTAATTTGCAGATG
GTTGCCATCTTGATTGGCCTCATCTTTTTGGGCCAACAACTCACGCAAGTGGGTGTGATGAATATCAACG
GAGCCATCTTCCTCTTCCTGACCAACATGACCTTTCAAAACGTCTTTGCCACGATAAATGTAAGTCATGT
TTAGAATACATTTGCATTTCAATAATTTACTAACTTTCTAATGAATCGATTCGATTTAGGTGTTCACCTC
AGAGCTGCCAGTTTTTATGAGGGAGGCCCGAAGTCGACTTTATCGCTGTGACACATACTTTCTGGGCAAA
ACGATTGCCGAATTGCCGCTTTTTCTCACAGTGCCACTGGTCTTCACGGCGATTGCCTATCCGATGATCG
GACTGCGGGCCGGAGTGCTGCACTTCTTCAACTGCCTGGCGCTGGTCACTCTGGTGGCCAATGTGTCAAC
GTCCTTCGGATATCTAATATCCTGCGCCAGCTCCTCGACCTCGATGGCGCTGTCTGTGGGTCCGCCGGTT
ATCATACCATTCCTGCTCTTTGGCGGCTTCTTCTTGAACTCGGGCTCGGTGCCAGTATACCTCAAATGGT
TGTCGTACCTCTCATGGTTCCGTTACGCCAACGAGGGTCTGCTGATTAACCAATGGGCGGACGTGGAGCC
GGGCGAAATTAGCTGCACATCGTCGAACACCACGTGCCCCAGTTCGGGCAAGGTCATCCTGGAGACGCTT
AACTTCTCCGCCGCCGATCTGCCGCTGGACTACGTGGGTCTGGCCATTCTCATCGTGAGCTTCCGGGTGC
TCGCATATCTGGCTCTAAGACTTCGGGCCCGACGCAAGGAGTAGCCGACATATATCCGAAATAACTGCTT
GTTTTTTTTTTTTACCATTATTACCATCGTGTTTACTGTTTATTGCCCCCTCAAAAAGCTAATGTAATTA
TATTTGTGCCAATAAAAACAAGATATGACCTATAGAATACAAGTATTTCCCCTTCGAACATCCCCACAAG
TAGACTTTGGATTTGTCTTCTAACCAAAAGACTTACACACCTGCATACCTTACATCAAAAACTCGTTTAT
CGCTACATAAAACACCGGGATATATTTTTTATATACATACTTTTCAAATCGCGCGCCCTCTTCATAATTC
ACCTCCACCACACCACGTTTCGTAGTTGCTCTTTCGCTGTCTCCCACCCGCTCTCCGCAACACATTCACC
TTTTGTTCGACGACCTTGGAGCGACTGTCGTTAGTTCCGCGCGATTCGGTTCGCTCAAATGGTTCCGAGT
GGTTCATTTCGTCTCAATAGAAATTAGTAATAAATATTTGTATGTACAATTTATTTGCTCCAATATATTT
GTATATATTTCCCTCACAGCTATATTTATTCTAATTTAATATTATGACTTTTTAAGGTAATTTTTTGTGA
CCTGTTCGGAGTGATTAGCGTTACAATTTGAACTGAAAGTGACATCCAGTGTTTGTTCCTTGTGTAGATG
CATCTCAAAAAAATGGTGGGCATAATAGTGTTGTTTATATATATCAAAAATAACAACTATAATAATAAGA
ATACATTTAATTTAGAAAATGCTTGGATTTCACTGGAACTAGGCTAGCATAACTTCGTATAATGTATGCT
ATACGAAGTTATGCTAGCGGATCCGGGAATTGGGAATTGGGCAATATTTAAATGGCGGCGCGCCGAATTC
TTTTTTGCTCACCTGTGATTGCTCCTACTCAAATACAAAAACATCAAATTTTCTGTCAATAAAGCATATT
TATTTATATTTATTTTACAGGAAAGAATTCCTTTTAAAGTGTATTTTAACCTATAATGAAAAACGATTAA
AAAAAATACATAAAATAATTCGAAAATTTTTGAATAGCCCAGGTTGATAAAAATTCATTTCATACGTTTT
ATAACTTATGCCCCTAAGTATTTTTTGACCATAGTGTTTCAATTCTACATTAATTTTACAGAGTAGAATG
AAACGCCACCTACTCAGCCAAGAGGCGAAAAGGTTAGCTCGCCAAGCAGAGAGGGCGCCAGTGCTCACTA
CTTTTTATAATTCTCAACTTCTTTTTCCAGACTCAGTTCGTATATATAGACCTATTTTCAATTTAACGTC
GGATTGTCAACTACTTGCCCCGTTTTAGAGCTAGAAATAGCAAGTTAAAATAAGGCTAGTCCGTTATCAA
CTTGAAAAAGTGGCACCGAGTCGGTGCTTTTTTTTTTGGTACCTCTAGAGATCCACTAGTGTCGACGATG
TAGGTCACGGTCTCGAAGCCGCGGTGCGGGTGCCAGGGCGTGCCCTTGGGCTCCCCGGGCGCGTACTCCA
CCTCACCCATCTGGTCCATCATGATGAACGGGTCGAGGTGGCGGTAGTTGATCCCGGCGAACGCGCGGCG
CACCGGGAAGCCCTCGCCCTCGAAACCGCTGGGCGCGGTGGTCACGGTGAGCACGGGACGTGCGACGGCG
TCGGCGGGTGCGGATACGCGGGGCAGCGTCAGCGGGTTCTCGACGGTCACGGCGGGCATGTCGACACTAG
TTCTAGCCAGCTTTTGTTCCCTTTAGTGAGGGTTAATTTCGAGCTTGGCGTAATCATGGTCATAGCTGTT
TCCTGTGTGAAATTGTTATCCGCTCACAATTCCACACAACATACGAGCCGGAAGCATAAAGTGTAAAGCC
TGGGGTGCCTAATGAGTGAGCTAACTCACATTAATTGCGTTGCGCTCACTGCCCGCTTTCCAGTCGGGAA
ACCTGTCGTGCCAGCTGCATTAATGAATCGGCCAACGCGCGGGGAGAGGCGGTTTGCGTATTGGGCGCTC
TTCCGCTTCCTCGCTCACTGACTCGCTGCGCTCGGTCGTTCGGCTGCGGCGAGCGGTATCAGCTCACTCA
AAGGCGGTAATACGGTTATCCACAGAATCAGGGGATAACGCAGGAAAGAACATGTGAGCAAAAGGCCAGC
AAAAGGCCAGGAACCGTAAAAAGGCCGCGTTGCTGGCGTTTTTCCATAGGCTCCGCCCCCCTGACGAGCA
TCACAAAAATCGACGCTCAAGTCAGAGGTGGCGAAACCCGACAGGACTATAAAGATACCAGGCGTTTCCC
CCTGGAAGCTCCCTCGTGCGCTCTCCTGTTCCGACCCTGCCGCTTACCGGATACCTGTCCGCCTTTCTCC
CTTCGGGAAGCGTGGCGCTTTCTCATAGCTCACGCTGTAGGTATCTCAGTTCGGTGTAGGTCGTTCGCTC
CAAGCTGGGCTGTGTGCACGAACCCCCCGTTCAGCCCGACCGCTGCGCCTTATCCGGTAACTATCGTCTT
GAGTCCAACCCGGTAAGACACGACTTATCGCCACTGGCAGCAGCCACTGGTAACAGGATTAGCAGAGCGA
GGTATGTAGGCGGTGCTACAGAGTTCTTGAAGTGGTGGCCTAACTACGGCTACACTAGAAGAACAGTATT
TGGTATCTGCGCTCTGCTGAAGCCAGTTACCTTCGGAAAAAGAGTTGGTAGCTCTTGATCCGGCAAACAA
ACCACCGCTGGTAGCGGTGGTTTTTTTGTTTGCAAGCAGCAGATTACGCGCAGAAAAAAAGGATCTCAAG
AAGATCCTTTGATCTTTTCTACGGGGTCTGACGCTCAGTGGAACGAAAACTCACGTTAAGGGATTTTGGT
CATGAGATTATCAAAAAGGATCTTCACCTAGATCCTTTTAAATTAAAAATGAAGTTTTAAATCAATCTAA
AGTATATATGAGTAAACTTGGTCTGACAGTTACCAATGCTTAATCAGTGAGGCACCTATCTCAGCGATCT
GTCTATTTCGTTCATCCATAGTTGCCTGACTCCCCGTCGTGTAGATAACTACGATACGGGAGGGCTTACC
ATCTGGCCCCAGTGCTGCAATGATACCGCGAGACCCACGCTCACCGGCTCCAGATTTATCAGCAATAAAC
CAGCCAGCCGGAAGGGCCGAGCGCAGAAGTGGTCCTGCAACTTTATCCGCCTCCATCCAGTCTATTAATT
GTTGCCGGGAAGCTAGAGTAAGTAGTTCGCCAGTTAATAGTTTGCGCAACGTTGTTGCCATTGCTACAGG
CATCGTGGTGTCACGCTCGTCGTTTGGTATGGCTTCATTCAGCTCCGGTTCCCAACGATCAAGGCGAGTT
ACATGATCCCCCATGTTGTGCAAAAAAGCGGTTAGCTCCTTCGGTCCTCCGATCGTTGTCAGAAGTAAGT
TGGCCGCAGTGTTATCACTCATGGTTATGGCAGCACTGCATAATTCTCTTACTGTCATGCCATCCGTAAG
ATGCTTTTCTGTGACTGGTGAGTACTCAACCAAGTCATTCTGAGAATAGTGTATGCGGCGACCGAGTTGC
TCTTGCCCGGCGTCAATACGGGATAATACCGCGCCACATAGCAGAACTTTAAAAGTGCTCATCATTGGAA
AACGTTCTTCGGGGCGAAAACTCTCAAGGATCTTACCGCTGTTGAGATCCAGTTCGATGTAACCCACTCG
TGCACCCAACTGATCTTCAGCATCTTTTACTTTCACCAGCGTTTCTGGGTGAGCAAAAACAGGAAGGCAA
AATGCCGCAAAAAAGGGAATAAGGGCGACACGGAAATGTTGAATACTCATACTCTTCCTTTTTCAATATT
ATTGAAGCATTTATCAGGGTTATTGTCTCATGAGCGGATACATATTTGAATGTATTTAGAAAAATAAACA
AATAGGGGTTCCGCGCACATTTCCCCGAAAAGTGCCAC
Features (pLannotate 1.2.2; 16 found; start..end, strand, type, name):
      1..429     +  rep_origin     f1 ori (sequence partly withheld): f1 bacteriophage origin of replication; arrow indicates direction of (+) strand synthesis
    462..617     -  CDS            lacZα (fragment): LacZα fragment of β-galactosidase; lacZ fragment
    620..638     +  promoter       T7 promoter: promoter for bacteriophage T7 RNA polymerase
    663..4782    +  gene           mini-white: white; This modified version of the white gene lacks part of the first intron.
   4789..4822    -  protein_bind   loxP: Cre-mediated recombination occurs in the 8-bp core sequence (GCATACAT). Cre recombinase
   4881..5301    +  promoter       dU6-3 promoter: RNA polymerase III promoter for Drosophila U6-3 snRNA (Port et al., 2014)
   5322..5397    +  misc_RNA       gRNA scaffold: guide RNA scaffold for the Streptococcus pyogenes CRISPR/Cas9 system
   5452..5521    +  protein_bind   attB: attB site for the φC31 integrase (Groth et al., 2000) phage φC31 integrase
   5740..5758    -  promoter       T3 promoter: promoter for bacteriophage T3 RNA polymerase
   5803..5819    -  protein_bind   lac operator: The lac repressor binds to the lac operator to inhibit transcription in E. coli. This inhibition can be relieved by adding lactose or isopropyl-β-D-thiogalactopyranoside (IPTG). lac repressor encoded by lacI
   5827..5857    -  promoter       lac promoter: promoter for the E. coli lac operon
   5872..5893    -  protein_bind   CAP binding site: CAP binding activates transcription in the presence of cAMP. E. coli catabolite activator protein
   5906..5998    -  CDS            lacI (fragment): lac repressor; lacI; The lac repressor binds to the lac operator to inhibit transcription in E. coli. This inhibition can be relieved by adding lactose or isopropyl-β-D-thiogalactopyranoside (IPTG).
   6181..6769    -  rep_origin     ori: high-copy-number ColE1/pMB1/pBR322/pUC origin of replication
   6940..7800    -  CDS            AmpR: β-lactamase; bla; confers resistance to ampicillin, carbenicillin, and related antibiotics
   7801..7905    -  promoter       AmpR promoter: bla
