[The description below was written by a language model from this plasmid's Addgene catalogue record and pLannotate feature annotations shown in this document.]
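Description:
gRNA[Sxl].1026B is a Drosophila melanogaster CRISPR transgenesis plasmid of about 7.9 kb, built on a white+attB backbone. It expresses a single guide RNA against the Sex lethal (Sxl) gene. In E. coli it is maintained as a high-copy plasmid through a ColE1/pUC-type origin and selected with ampicillin via the β-lactamase gene and its native promoter. The backbone appears to derive from a phagemid-style cloning vector. It retains an f1 origin, T7 and T3 promoters, and remnants of the lac region (lacZα and lacI fragments, lac promoter and operator, and a CAP site), none of which has a stated role in the fly payload.

The functional cassette is the Drosophila U6-3 snRNA promoter, an RNA polymerase III promoter. It is followed by a short gap that accommodates the Sxl-targeting spacer and then by the Streptococcus pyogenes Cas9 guide RNA scaffold. The transcript is therefore a complete sgRNA that directs SpCas9 to Sxl, but the plasmid encodes no Cas9, which must be supplied separately. A φC31 attB site downstream of the scaffold allows integrase-mediated insertion into a genomic attP docking site. The mini-white gene, a shortened version of white lacking part of its first intron, provides an eye-colour marker for identifying transformants in a white mutant background. A single loxP site lies between mini-white and the U6-3 cassette.

According to the record, the construct was made to express the Sxl gRNA in work on precision guided sterile male production for insect population control, demonstrated in flies.
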