Addgene plasmid #112688: gRNA[Sxl].1026B
Purpose: express gRNA targeting Sxl under dU6-3 promoter
Depositing lab: Omar Akbari. Depositing organization: University of California, San Diego (UCSD). Publication: Transforming insect population control with precision guided sterile males with demonstration in flies. Kandul NP, Liu J, Sanchez C HM, Wu SL, Marshall JM, Akbari OS. Nat Commun. 2019 Jan 8;10(1):84. doi: 10.1038/s41467-018-07964-7. PubMed 30622266.
Backbone
  Vector backbone: white+attB
  Vector type: CRISPR
  Selectable markers: mini-white
Growth in bacteria
  Bacterial resistance: Ampicillin, 100 μg/mL
  Growth temperature: 37°C
  Growth strain: DH5alpha
  Copy number: High Copy
Gene/Insert
  Gene/Insert name: U6.3-gRNA[Sxl]
  gRNA/shRNA sequence: GATTGTCAACTACTTGCCCC
  Species: D. melanogaster (fly)
  Entrez Gene: Sxl (a.k.a. Dmel_CG43770, CG14425, CG18350, CG33070, CG43770, Dm-Sxl, DmSxl, Dmel\CG43770, Dmel_CG14425, Dmel_CG18350, Fl, Mex156, ORF2, SXL, Su(da), Sx1, SxL, Sxl-1 Sxl-2, Sxl-Pe, SxlPe, SxlPm, dSXL, fs(1)K1274, fs(1)M106, l(1)6Fa, melSxl, sxl)
Terms and licenses: Academic/Nonprofit Terms; Industry Terms: Not Available to Industry
How to cite: gRNA[Sxl].1026B was a gift from Omar Akbari (Addgene plasmid # 112688 ; http://n2t.net/addgene:112688 ; RRID:Addgene_112688)
